Addgene plasmid #145027: pLV-H2B-Maroon-P2A-3xnls-Tq-Ca-FLITS
Purpose: Lentiviral vector for a Turquoise calcium sensor (GECI) that reports with lifetime and intensity changes - co-expresses a nuclear marker
Depositing lab: Dorus Gadella. Depositing organization: University of Amsterdam. Publication: A turquoise fluorescence lifetime-based biosensor for quantitative imaging of intracellular calcium. van der Linden FH, Mahlandt EK, Arts JJG, Beumer J, Puschhof J, de Man SMA, Chertkova AO, Ponsioen B, Clevers H, van Buul JD, Postma M, Gadella TWJ Jr, Goedhart J. Nat Commun. 2021 Dec 9;12(1):7159. doi: 10.1038/s41467-021-27249-w. PubMed 34887382.
Backbone
  Vector backbone: pLV
  Vector type: Mammalian Expression, Lentiviral
  Selectable markers: Zeocin
Growth in bacteria
  Bacterial resistance: Ampicillin, 100 μg/mL
  Growth temperature: 37°C
  Growth strain: NEB Stable
  Copy number: High Copy
Gene/Insert
  Gene/Insert name: 3xnls-Tq-Ca-FLITS (alt name: mTurquoise calcium biosensor)
  Species: Synthetic
  Promoter: CMV
  Tag / fusion protein: 3xnls-Tq-Ca-FLITS (C terminal on backbone); H2B-Maroon (N terminal on backbone)
  Cloning method: Ligation Independent Cloning
  Sequencing primers: 5′ CMV Forward
Terms and licenses: Academic/Nonprofit Terms; Industry Terms: Not Available to Industry
Depositor comments: Read the preprint at bioRxiv: doi.org/10.1101/2021.06.21.449214
How to cite: pLV-H2B-Maroon-P2A-3xnls-Tq-Ca-FLITS was a gift from Dorus Gadella (Addgene plasmid # 145027 ; http://n2t.net/addgene:145027 ; RRID:Addgene_145027)
