[The description below was written by a language model from this plasmid's Addgene catalogue record and pLannotate feature annotations shown in this document.]
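Description:
pLV-H2B-Maroon-P2A-3xnls-Tq-Ca-FLITS is a lentiviral mammalian expression vector on the pLV backbone that delivers a nuclear-targeted turquoise genetically encoded calcium indicator together with a far-red nuclear marker. It is propagated in E. coli through a high-copy ColE1/pUC-type origin with ampicillin resistance (bla). An f1 origin, an SV40 origin and remnants of a lac/pBluescript cloning region are also annotated. The viral framework has a third-generation, self-inactivating layout. An RSV promoter drives a truncated HIV-1 5' LTR, followed by the Ψ packaging signal with a partial gag fragment, the Rev response element for Rev-dependent export of the genomic RNA, and the cPPT/CTS. A ΔU3 3' LTR inactivates the viral promoter after integration.

Within the provirus, the CMV enhancer/promoter drives a single open reading frame. It begins with human histone H2B fused to mMaroon1. According to the construct name, this is followed by a P2A self-cleaving peptide and then the Tq-Ca-FLITS sensor carrying three nuclear localization signals. The annotation software marks only one SV40 NLS and does not label the P2A. It scores the sensor region, which spans the sequence origin, as a GCaMP2-like fragment, consistent with a fluorescent protein-based calcium sensor, which the record describes as an mTurquoise biosensor. Downstream, an EMCV IRES allows translation of BleoR from the same transcript, giving Zeocin selection of transduced cells. A hepatitis B virus post-transcriptional regulatory element, with overlapping HBV X sequence, is positioned to enhance transcript expression.

The sensor reports calcium through changes in both fluorescence lifetime and intensity. The construct is therefore suited to stable transduction of cells for quantitative calcium imaging, with the chromatin-bound Maroon signal identifying nuclei.
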