Features (pLannotate 1.2.2; 35 found; start..end, strand, type, name):
     41..61      +  CDS            HBsAg (S) (fragment): major/small (S) envelope protein of hepatitis B virus hepatitis B surface antigen
    179..641     +  misc_feature   IRES: internal ribosome entry site (IRES) of the encephalomyocarditis virus (EMCV)
    670..1044    +  CDS            BleoR: antibiotic-binding protein; Sh ble from Streptoalloteichus hindustanus; confers resistance to bleomycin, phleomycin, and Zeocin™
   1131..1389    +  ncRNA          HBV PRE 1151-1410: Accession: RF02816 - Hepatitis B virus post-transcriptional regulatory element 1151-1410
   1355..1795    +  CDS            X: X_HBVD3 - Experimental evidence at protein level: Swiss-Prot protein existence level 1. Multifunctional protein that plays a role in silencing host antiviral defenses and promoting viral transcription. Does not seem to be essential for HBV infection. May be directly involved in development of cirrhosis and liver cancer (hepatocellular carcinoma). Most of cytosolic activities involve modulation of cytosolic calcium. The effect on apoptosis is controversial depending on the cell types in which the studies have been conducted. May induce apoptosis by localizing in mitochondria and causing loss of
   1817..1885    +  CDS            nef (fragment): NEF_HV1Z2 - Experimental evidence at protein level: Swiss-Prot protein existence level 1. Extracellular Nef protein targets CD4(+) T-lymphocytes for apoptosis by interacting with CXCR4 surface receptors. From Human immunodeficiency virus type 1 group M subtype D (isolate Z2/CDC-Z34) (HIV-1).
   1887..2120    +  LTR            3' LTR (ΔU3): self-inactivating 3' long terminal repeat (LTR) from HIV-1
   2192..2313    +  polyA_signal   SV40 poly(A) signal: SV40 polyadenylation signal
   2353..2488    +  rep_origin     SV40 ori: SV40 origin of replication
   2509..2527    -  promoter       T7 promoter: promoter for bacteriophage T7 RNA polymerase
   2535..2690    +  CDS            lacZα (fragment): LacZα fragment of β-galactosidase; lacZ fragment
   2695..3123    +  rep_origin     f1 ori (sequence partly withheld): f1 bacteriophage origin of replication; arrow indicates direction of (+) strand synthesis
   3176..3280    +  promoter       AmpR promoter: bla
   3281..4141    +  CDS            AmpR: β-lactamase; bla; confers resistance to ampicillin, carbenicillin, and related antibiotics
   4312..4900    +  rep_origin     ori: high-copy-number ColE1/pMB1/pBR322/pUC origin of replication
   5083..5175    +  CDS            lacI (fragment): lac repressor; lacI; The lac repressor binds to the lac operator to inhibit transcription in E. coli. This inhibition can be relieved by adding lactose or isopropyl-β-D-thiogalactopyranoside (IPTG).
   5188..5209    +  protein_bind   CAP binding site: CAP binding activates transcription in the presence of cAMP. E. coli catabolite activator protein
   5224..5254    +  promoter       lac promoter: promoter for the E. coli lac operon
   5262..5278    +  protein_bind   lac operator: The lac repressor binds to the lac operator to inhibit transcription in E. coli. This inhibition can be relieved by adding lactose or isopropyl-β-D-thiogalactopyranoside (IPTG). lac repressor encoded by lacI
   5323..5341    +  promoter       T3 promoter: promoter for bacteriophage T3 RNA polymerase
   5369..5595    +  promoter       RSV promoter: Rous sarcoma virus enhancer/promoter
   5596..5776    +  LTR            5' LTR (truncated): truncated 5' long terminal repeat (LTR) from HIV-1
   5823..5948    +  misc_feature   HIV-1 Ψ: packaging signal of human immunodeficiency virus type 1
   5932..6295    +  CDS            HIV-1 gag (fragment): gag protein from human immunodeficiency virus 1; gag
   6441..6674    +  misc_feature   RRE: The Rev response element (RRE) of HIV-1 allows for Rev-dependent mRNA export from the nucleus to the cytoplasm.
   7051..7151    +  CDS            Rev (fragment): human immunodeficiency virus 1 (HIV-1) Rev protein; rev; enhances nuclear export of unspliced and incompletely spliced viral mRNAs
   7165..7282    +  misc_feature   cPPT/CTS: central polypurine tract and central termination sequence of HIV-1
   7305..7608    +  enhancer       CMV enhancer: human cytomegalovirus immediate early enhancer
   7609..7812    +  promoter       CMV promoter: human cytomegalovirus (CMV) immediate early promoter
   7888..7917    +  misc_feature   MCS (fragment): pBluescript multiple cloning site
   7937..7959    +  misc_feature   MCS (fragment): multiple cloning site
   7969..8346    +  CDS            H2B: human histone H2B; HIST1H2BJ
   8365..9075    +  CDS            mMaroon1: mMaroon1 is a basic (constitutively fluorescent) far red fluorescent protein published in 2016, derived from Entacmaea quadricolor. It is reported to be a rapidly-maturing monomer with high acid sensitivity.
   9166..9186    +  CDS            SV40 NLS: nuclear localization signal of SV40 (simian virus 40) large T antigen
   9247..24      +  CDS            GCaMP2 (fragment) (across the origin): GCaMP2 is a basic (constitutively fluorescent) green fluorescent protein published in 2006, derived from Aequorea victoria.
>Addgene plasmid #145027 | pLV-H2B-Maroon-P2A-3xnls-Tq-Ca-FLITS | addgene full sequence | sequence record 318435 | Addgene NGS Result
TTTGTCCAAATGATGACAGCGAAGTAGGTCTAGAACTAGCCTAGTGCCATTTGTTCAGTGGCCCGGGAAT
TCCGCCCCTCTCCCCCCCTAACGTTACTGGCCGAAGCCGCTTGGAATAAGGCCGGTGTGCGTTTGTCTAT
ATGTTATTTTCCACCATATTGCCGTCTTTTGGCAATGTGAGGGCCCGGAAACCTGGCCCTGTCTTCTTGA
CGAGCATTCCTAGGGGTCTTTCCCCTCTCGCCAAAGGAATGCAAGGTCTGTTGAATGTCGTGAAGGAAGC
AGTTCCTCTGGAAGCTTCTTGAAGACAAACAACGTCTGTAGCGACCCTTTGCAGGCAGCGGAACCCCCCA
CCTGGCGACAGGTGCCTCTGCGGCCAAAAGCCACGTGTATAAGATACACCTGCAAAGGCGGCACAACCCC
AGTGCCACGTTGTGAGTTGGATAGTTGTGGAAAGAGTCAAATGGCTCTCCTCAAGCGTATTCAACAAGGG
GCTGAAGGATGCCCAGAAGGTACCCCATTGTATGGGATCTGATCTGGGGCCTCGGTGCACATGCTTTACA
TGTGTTTAGTCGAGGTTAAAAAAACGTCTAGGCCCCCCGAACCACGGGGACGTGGTTTTCCTTTGAAAAA
CACGATGATAATATGGATATGGCCACAACGGTCGCCACCATGGCCAAGTTGACCAGTGCCGTTCCGGTGC
TCACCGCGCGCGACGTCGCCGGAGCGGTCGAGTTCTGGACCGACCGGCTCGGGTTCTCCCGGGACTTCGT
GGAGGACGACTTCGCCGGTGTGGTCCGGGACGACGTGACCCTGTTCATCAGCGCGGTCCAGGACCAGGTG
GTGCCGGACAACACCCTGGCCTGGGTGTGGGTGCGCGGCCTGGACGAGCTGTACGCCGAGTGGTCGGAGG
TCGTGTCCACGAACTTCCGGGACGCCTCCGGGCCGGCCATGACCGAGATCGGCGAGCAGCCGTGGGGGCG
GGAGTTCGCCCTGCGCGACCCGGCCGGCAACTGCGTGCACTTCGTGGCCGAGGAGCAGGACTGAATGCAT
GTATTCAATCTAAGCAGGCTTTCACTTTCTCGCCAACTTACAAGGCCTTTCTGTGTAAACAATACCTGAA
CCTTTACCCCGTTGCCCGGCAACGGCCAGGTCTGTGCCAAGTGTTTGCTGACGCAACCCCCACTGGCTGG
GGCTTGGTCATGGGCCATCAGCGCATGCGTGGAACCTTTTCGGCTCCTCTGCCGATCCATACTGCGGAAC
TCCTAGCCGCTTGTTTTGCTCGCAGCAGGTCTGGAGCAAACATTATCGGGACTGATAACTCTGTTGTCCT
ATCCCGCAAATATACATCGTTTCCATGGCTGCTAGGCTGTGCTGCCAACTGGATCCTGCGCGGGACGTCC
TTTGTTTACGTCCCGTCGGCGCTGAATCCTGCGGACGACCCTTCTCGGGGTCGCTTGGGACTCTCTCGTC
CCCTTCTCCGTCTGCCGTTCCGACCGACCACGGGGCGCACCTCTCTTTACGCGGACTCCCCGTCTGTGCC
TTCTCATCTGCCGGACCGTGTGCACTTCGCTTCACCTCTGCACGTCGCATGGAGACCACCGTGAACGCCC
ACCAAATATTGCCCAAGGTCTTACATAAGAGGACTCTTGGACTCTCAGCAATGTCAACGACCGACCTTGA
GGCATACTTCAAAGACTGTTTGTTTAAAGACTGGGAGGAGTTGGGGGAGGAGATTAGGTTAAAGGTCTTT
GTACTAGGAGGCTGTAGGCATAAATTGGTCTGCGCACCAGCACCATGGCGCAATCACTAGAGCGGGGTAC
CTTTAAGACCAATGACTTACAAGGCAGCTGTAGATCTTAGCCACTTTTTAAAAGAAAAGGGGGGACTGGA
AGGGCTAATTCACTCCCAACGAAGACAAGATCTGCTTTTTGCTTGTACTGGGTCTCTCTGGTTAGACCAG
ATCTGAGCCTGGGAGCTCTCTGGCTAACTAGGGAACCCACTGCTTAAGCCTCAATAAAGCTTGCCTTGAG
TGCTTCAAGTAGTGTGTGCCCGTCTGTTGTGTGACTCTGGTAACTAGAGATCCCTCAGACCCTTTTAGTC
AGTGTGGAAAATCTCTAGCAGTAGTAGTTCATGTCATCTTATTATTCAGTATTTATAACTTGCAAAGAAA
TGAATATCAGAGAGTGAGAGGAACTTGTTTATTGCAGCTTATAATGGTTACAAATAAAGCAATAGCATCA
CAAATTTCACAAATAAAGCATTTTTTTCACTGCATTCTAGTTGTGGTTTGTCCAAACTCATCAATGTATC
TTATCATGTCTGGCTCTAGCTATCCCGCCCCTAACTCCGCCCATCCCGCCCCTAACTCCGCCCAGTTCCG
CCCATTCTCCGCCCCATGGCTGACTAATTTTTTTTATTTATGCAGAGGCCGAGGCCGCCTCGGCCTCTGA
GCTATTCCAGAAGTAGTGAGGAGGCTTTTTTGGAGGCCTAGGGACGTACCCAATTCGCCCTATAGTGAGT
CGTATTACGCGCGCTCACTGGCCGTCGTTTTACAACGTCGTGACTGGGAAAACCCTGGCGTTACCCAACT
TAATCGCCTTGCAGCACATCCCCCTTTCGCCAGCTGGCGTAATAGCGAAGAGGCCCGCACCGATCGCCCT
TCCCAACAGTTGCGCAGCCTGAATGGCGAATGGG
[124 nt withheld, positions 2695-2818]
C
[91 nt withheld, positions 2820-2910]
A
[49 nt withheld, positions 2912-2960]
CCTTTGACGTTGGAGTCCACGTTCTTT
[37 nt withheld, positions 2988-3024]
ACCCTATCTCGGTCTATTCTTTTGATTTATAAGGGATTTTGCCGATTTCGGCCTATTGGTTAAAAAATGA
GCTGATTTAACAAAAATTTAACGCGAATTTTAACAAAATATTAACGCTTACAATTTAGGTGGCACTTTTC
GGGGAAATGTGCGCGGAACCCCTATTTGTTTATTTTTCTAAATACATTCAAATATGTATCCGCTCATGAG
ACAATAACCCTGATAAATGCTTCAATAATATTGAAAAAGGAAGAGTATGAGTATTCAACATTTCCGTGTC
GCCCTTATTCCCTTTTTTGCGGCATTTTGCCTTCCTGTTTTTGCTCACCCAGAAACGCTGGTGAAAGTAA
AAGATGCTGAAGATCAGTTGGGTGCACGAGTGGGTTACATCGAACTGGATCTCAACAGCGGTAAGATCCT
TGAGAGTTTTCGCCCCGAAGAACGTTTTCCAATGATGAGCACTTTTAAAGTTCTGCTATGTGGCGCGGTA
TTATCCCGTATTGACGCCGGGCAAGAGCAACTCGGTCGCCGCATACACTATTCTCAGAATGACTTGGTTG
AGTACTCACCAGTCACAGAAAAGCATCTTACGGATGGCATGACAGTAAGAGAATTATGCAGTGCTGCCAT
AACCATGAGTGATAACACTGCGGCCAACTTACTTCTGACAACGATCGGAGGACCGAAGGAGCTAACCGCT
TTTTTGCACAACATGGGGGATCATGTAACTCGCCTTGATCGTTGGGAACCGGAGCTGAATGAAGCCATAC
CAAACGACGAGCGTGACACCACGATGCCTGTAGCAATGGCAACAACGTTGCGCAAACTATTAACTGGCGA
ACTACTTACTCTAGCTTCCCGGCAACAATTAATAGACTGGATGGAGGCGGATAAAGTTGCAGGACCACTT
CTGCGCTCGGCCCTTCCGGCTGGCTGGTTTATTGCTGATAAATCTGGAGCCGGTGAGCGTGGGTCTCGCG
GTATCATTGCAGCACTGGGGCCAGATGGTAAGCCCTCCCGTATCGTAGTTATCTACACGACGGGGAGTCA
GGCAACTATGGATGAACGAAATAGACAGATCGCTGAGATAGGTGCCTCACTGATTAAGCATTGGTAACTG
TCAGACCAAGTTTACTCATATATACTTTAGATTGATTTAAAACTTCATTTTTAATTTAAAAGGATCTAGG
TGAAGATCCTTTTTGATAATCTCATGACCAAAATCCCTTAACGTGAGTTTTCGTTCCACTGAGCGTCAGA
CCCCGTAGAAAAGATCAAAGGATCTTCTTGAGATCCTTTTTTTCTGCGCGTAATCTGCTGCTTGCAAACA
AAAAAACCACCGCTACCAGCGGTGGTTTGTTTGCCGGATCAAGAGCTACCAACTCTTTTTCCGAAGGTAA
CTGGCTTCAGCAGAGCGCAGATACCAAATACTGTTCTTCTAGTGTAGCCGTAGTTAGGCCACCACTTCAA
GAACTCTGTAGCACCGCCTACATACCTCGCTCTGCTAATCCTGTTACCAGTGGCTGCTGCCAGTGGCGAT
AAGTCGTGTCTTACCGGGTTGGACTCAAGACGATAGTTACCGGATAAGGCGCAGCGGTCGGGCTGAACGG
GGGGTTCGTGCACACAGCCCAGCTTGGAGCGAACGACCTACACCGAACTGAGATACCTACAGCGTGAGCT
ATGAGAAAGCGCCACGCTTCCCGAAGGGAGAAAGGCGGACAGGTATCCGGTAAGCGGCAGGGTCGGAACA
GGAGAGCGCACGAGGGAGCTTCCAGGGGGAAACGCCTGGTATCTTTATAGTCCTGTCGGGTTTCGCCACC
TCTGACTTGAGCGTCGATTTTTGTGATGCTCGTCAGGGGGGCGGAGCCTATGGAAAAACGCCAGCAACGC
GGCCTTTTTACGGTTCCTGGCCTTTTGCTGGCCTTTTGCTCACATGTTCTTTCCTGCGTTATCCCCTGAT
TCTGTGGATAACCGTATTACCGCCTTTGAGTGAGCTGATACCGCTCGCCGCAGCCGAACGACCGAGCGCA
GCGAGTCAGTGAGCGAGGAAGCGGAAGAGCGCCCAATACGCAAACCGCCTCTCCCCGCGCGTTGGCCGAT
TCATTAATGCAGCTGGCACGACAGGTTTCCCGACTGGAAAGCGGGCAGTGAGCGCAACGCAATTAATGTG
AGTTAGCTCACTCATTAGGCACCCCAGGCTTTACACTTTATGCTTCCGGCTCGTATGTTGTGTGGAATTG
TGAGCGGATAACAATTTCACACAGGAAACAGCTATGACCATGATTACGCCAAGCGCGCAATTAACCCTCA
CTAAAGGGAACAAAAGCTGGAGCTGCAAGCTTAATGTAGTCTTATGCAATACTCTTGTAGTCTTGCAACA
TGGTAACGATGAGTTAGCAACATGCCTTACAAGGAGAGAAAAAGCACCGTGCATGCCGATTGGTGGAAGT
AAGGTGGTACGATCGTGCCTTATTAGGAAGGCAACAGACGGGTCTGACATGGATTGGACGAACCACTGAA
TTGCCGCATTGCAGAGATATTGTATTTAAGTGCCTAGCTCGATACATAAACGGGTCTCTCTGGTTAGACC
AGATCTGAGCCTGGGAGCTCTCTGGCTAACTAGGGAACCCACTGCTTAAGCCTCAATAAAGCTTGCCTTG
AGTGCTTCAAGTAGTGTGTGCCCGTCTGTTGTGTGACTCTGGTAACTAGAGATCCCTCAGACCCTTTTAG
TCAGTGTGGAAAATCTCTAGCAGTGGCGCCCGAACAGGGACTTGAAAGCGAAAGGGAAACCAGAGGAGCT
CTCTCGACGCAGGACTCGGCTTGCTGAAGCGCGCACGGCAAGAGGCGAGGGGCGGCGACTGGTGAGTACG
CCAAAAATTTTGACTAGCGGAGGCTAGAAGGAGAGAGATGGGTGCGAGAGCGTCAGTATTAAGCGGGGGA
GAATTAGATCGCGATGGGAAAAAATTCGGTTAAGGCCAGGGGGAAAGAAAAAATATAAATTAAAACATAT
AGTATGGGCAAGCAGGGAGCTAGAACGATTCGCAGTTAATCCTGGCCTGTTAGAAACATCAGAAGGCTGT
AGACAAATACTGGGACAGCTACAACCATCCCTTCAGACAGGATCAGAAGAACTTAGATCATTATATAATA
CAGTAGCAACCCTCTATTGTGTGCATCAAAGGATAGAGATAAAAGACACCAAGGAAGCTTTAGACAAGAT
AGAGGAAGAGCAAAACAAAAGTAAGACCACCGCACAGCAAGCGGCCGCTGATCTTCAGACCTGGAGGAGG
AGATATGAGGGACAATTGGAGAAGTGAATTATATAAATATAAAGTAGTAAAAATTGAACCATTAGGAGTA
GCACCCACCAAGGCAAAGAGAAGAGTGGTGCAGAGAGAAAAAAGAGCAGTGGGAATAGGAGCTTTGTTCC
TTGGGTTCTTGGGAGCAGCAGGAAGCACTATGGGCGCAGCGTCAATGACGCTGACGGTACAGGCCAGACA
ATTATTGTCTGGTATAGTGCAGCAGCAGAACAATTTGCTGAGGGCTATTGAGGCGCAACAGCATCTGTTG
CAACTCACAGTCTGGGGCATCAAGCAGCTCCAGGCAAGAATCCTGGCTGTGGAAAGATACCTAAAGGATC
AACAGCTCCTGGGGATTTGGGGTTGCTCTGGAAAACTCATTTGCACCACTGCTGTGCCTTGGAATGCTAG
TTGGAGTAATAAATCTCTGGAACAGATTTGGAATCACACGACCTGGATGGAGTGGGACAGAGAAATTAAC
AATTACACAAGCTTAATACACTCCTTAATTGAAGAATCGCAAAACCAGCAAGAAAAGAATGAACAAGAAT
TATTGGAATTAGATAAATGGGCAAGTTTGTGGAATTGGTTTAACATAACAAATTGGCTGTGGTATATAAA
ATTATTCATAATGATAGTAGGAGGCTTGGTAGGTTTAAGAATAGTTTTTGCTGTACTTTCTATAGTGAAT
AGAGTTAGGCAGGGATATTCACCATTATCGTTTCAGACCCACCTCCCAACCCCGAGGGGACCCGACAGGC
CCGAAGGAATAGAAGAAGAAGGTGGAGAGAGAGACAGAGACAGATCCATTCGATTAGTGAACGGATCTCG
ACGGTATCGGTTTTAAAAGAAAAGGGGGGATTGGGGGGTACAGTGCAGGGGAAAGAATAGTAGACATAAT
AGCAACAGACATACAAACTAAAGAATTACAAAAACAAATTACAAAAATTCAAAATTTTATCGATAAGCTT
GGGAGTTCCGCGTTACATAACTTACGGTAAATGGCCCGCCTGGCTGACCGCCCAACGACCCCCGCCCATT
GACGTCAATAATGACGTATGTTCCCATAGTAACGCCAATAGGGACTTTCCATTGACGTCAATGGGTGGAG
TATTTACGGTAAACTGCCCACTTGGCAGTACATCAAGTGTATCATATGCCAAGTACGCCCCCTATTGACG
TCAATGACGGTAAATGGCCCGCCTGGCATTATGCCCAGTACATGACCTTATGGGACTTTCCTACTTGGCA
GTACATCTACGTATTAGTCATCGCTATTACCATGGTGATGCGGTTTTGGCAGTACATCAATGGGCGTGGA
TAGCGGTTTGACTCACGGGGATTTCCAAGTCTCCACCCCATTGACGTCAATGGGAGTTTGTTTTGGCACC
AAAATCAACGGGACTTTCCAAAATGTCGTAACAACTCCGCCCCATTGACGCAAATGGGCGGTAGGCGTGT
ACGGTGGGAGGTCTATATAAGCAGAGCTCGTTTAGTGAACCGTCAGATCGCCTGGAGACGCCATCCACGC
TGTTTTGACCTCCATAGAAGACACCGACTCTAGCTAGAGGATCCCCCGGGCTGCAGGAATTCGGCGCGCC
ACGCGTACCGATAGCTTCGAATTCTGCAGTCGACGATCGCCACCATGCCAGAGCCAGCGAAGTCTGCTCC
CGCCCCGAAAAAGGGCTCCAAGAAGGCGGTGACTAAGGCGCAGAAGAAAGGCGGCAAGAAGCGCAAGCGC
AGCCGCAAGGAGAGCTATTCCATCTATGTGTACAAGGTTCTGAAGCAGGTCCACCCTGACACCGGCATTT
CGTCCAAGGCCATGGGCATCATGAATTCGTTTGTGAACGACATTTTCGAGCGCATCGCAGGTGAGGCTTC
CCGCCTGGCGCATTACAACAAGCGCTCGACCATCACCTCCAGGGAGATCCAGACGGCCGTGCGCCTGCTG
CTGCCTGGGGAGTTGGCCAAGCACGCCGTGTCCGAGGGTACTAAGGCCATCACCAAGTACACCAGCGCTA
AGGATCCACCGGTCGCCACCATGGTGAGCAAGGGCGAGGAGCTGATCAAGGAGAACATGCACACCAAGCT
GTACCTGACAGGCACCGTGAACAACCACTACTTCGAATGCACCGCCGAAGGGGAGGGCAAGCCCTACGAG
GGCACCCAGACCAACAGGATCAAGGTGGTGCGCGGAGGCCCCCTGCCGTTCGCATTCGACATCCTGGCCC
CCTGCTTTATGTACGGGAGCAAGACCTTCATTAACCATCCACCTGACATTCCCGATTATTTTAAGCAGTC
CTTCCCTGAGGGCTTCACATGGGAGAGAACCACCGTTTACGAAGACGGGGGCACACTCACTGCTACACAG
GACACCAGCCTCCAGGACGGCTGCCTGATCTACAACGTCCAAGTCAGAGGGGAGAACTTCCCATCCAACG
GCCCTGTGATGCAGAAGAAAACACTCGGCTGGGAGGCCAGTACCGAGACCCTGTACCCCGCTGACGGCAG
CCTGGAAGGCAGACTGGACTGGGCCCTGAAGCTCGTGGGCGGGGGCCACCTGCACTGCAGACTGGAAACC
ACATACAGATCCAAGAAACCCGCAAAGAACCTCAAGATGCCCGGCGTCTATTTTATTGACAGGAGACTGG
AAAGAATCAAGGAGGCCGACAATGAGACCTACGTCGAGCAGCACGAGGTGGCTGTGGCCAGATACTGCGA
CCTCCCTAGCAAACTGGGGCACAAACTTAATGCTAGCGGATCTGGCGCGACGAATTTTAGTCTACTGAAA
CAAGCGGGAGACGTGGAGGAAAACCCTGGACCTCTCGAGATGGGATCAGATCCAAAAAAGAAGAGAAAGG
TAGACCCGAAGAAAAAGCGTAAGGTCGATCCCAAAAAGAAACGGAAAGTGGGATCACCGGTCGCCACCAT
GGTCGACTCTTCACGTCGTAAGTGGAATAAGGCAGGTCACGCAGTCAGAGCTATAGGTCGGCTGAGCTCA
CCCGTGGTTGTCTATATCACCGCCGACAAGCAGAAGAACGGCATCAAGGCCAACTTCAAGATCCGCCACA
ACATCGAGGACGGCGGCGTGCAGCTCGCCGACCACTACCAGCAGAACACCCCCATCGGCGACGGCCCCGT
GCTGCTGCCCGACAACCACTACCTGAGCACCCAGTCCAAGCTGAGCAAAGACCCCAACGAGAAGCGCGAT
CACATGGTCCTACTGGAGTTCGTGACCGCCGCCGGGATCACTCTCGGCATGGACGAGCTGTACCAGGGTG
GCAGCGGTGGCATGGTGAGCAAGGGCGAGGAGCTGTTCACCGGGGTGGTGCCCATCCTGGTCGAGCTGGA
CGGCGACGTAAACGGCCACAAGTTCAGCGTGTCCGGCGAGGGCGAGGGCGATGCCACCTACGGCAAGCTG
ACCCTGAAGTTCATCTGCACCACCGGCAAGCTGCCCGTGCCCTGGCCCACCCTCGTGACCACCCTGTCCT
GGGGCGTGCAGTGCTTCGCCCGCTACCCCGACCACATGAAGCAGCACGACTTCTTCAAGTCCGCCATGCC
CGAAGGCTACGTCCAGGAGCGCACCATCTTCTTCAAGGACGACGGCAACTACAAGACCCGCGCCGAGGTG
AAGTTCGAGGGCGACACCCTGGTGAACCGCATCGAGCTGAAGGGCATCGACTTCAAGGAGGACGGCAACA
TCCTGGGGCACAAGCTGGAGTACAACTACTATAGCGACAACACGCGTGACCAACTGACTGAAGAGCAGAT
CGCAGAATTTAAAGAGGCTTTCTCCCTATTTGACAAGGACGGGGATGGGACGATAACAACCAAGGAGCTG
GGGACGGTGATGCGGTCTCTGGGGCAGAACCCCACAGAAGCAGAGCTGCAGGACATGATCAATGAAGTAG
ATGCCGACGGTGACGGCACATTCGACTTCCCTGAGTTCCTGACGATGATGGCAAGAAAAATGAATGACAC
AGACAGTGAAGAGGAAATTAGAGAAGCGTTCCGCGTGTTTGATAAGGACGGCAATGGCTACATCGGCGCA
GCAGAGCTTCGCCACGTGATGACAGACCTTGGAGAGAAGTTAACAGATGAGGAGGTTGATGAAATGATCA
GGGTAGCAGACATCGATGGGGATGGTCAGGTAAACTACGAAGAG
